Addgene plasmid #122882: pICE URA3
Purpose: (Empty Backbone) URA3 ICE plasmid used to facilitate yeast recombination cloning and stable genomic Integration after CEN Excision.
Depositing lab: Randy Hampton. Depositing organization: University of California, San Diego (UCSD). Publication: ICE plasmids: combining the ease of yeast recombination cloning with the stability of genomic integration. Flagg MP, Kao A, Hampton RY. Yeast. 2019 May 10. doi: 10.1002/yea.3400. PubMed 31074531.
Backbone
  Vector backbone: ICE plasmid
  Vector type: Yeast Expression ; Yeast Recombination Cloning
Growth in bacteria
  Bacterial resistance: Ampicillin, 100 μg/mL
  Growth temperature: 37°C
  Growth strain: DH5alpha
  Copy number: High Copy
Gene/Insert
  Gene/Insert name: None
Terms and licenses: Academic/Nonprofit Terms; Industry Terms: Not Available to Industry
How to cite: pICE URA3 was a gift from Randy Hampton (Addgene plasmid # 122882 ; http://n2t.net/addgene:122882 ; RRID:Addgene_122882)
