[The description below was written by a language model from this plasmid's Addgene catalogue record and pLannotate feature annotations shown in this document.]
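Description:
pICE URA3 is an empty yeast–E. coli shuttle backbone of about 4.9 kb from the ICE ("Integration after CEN Excision") plasmid series. It is designed to combine the convenience of yeast recombination cloning with the stability of a genomically integrated construct. In bacteria it is maintained at high copy through a ColE1/pUC-type origin and selected with ampicillin via the β-lactamase gene and its native promoter. An f1 phage origin is also present. The short bom, rop and lacI fragments in the annotation appear to be non-functional remnants of the parental vectors.

For yeast, the plasmid carries the S. cerevisiae URA3 gene under its own promoter. This provides uracil prototrophy selection in ura3 strains and can be counterselected with 5-fluoroorotic acid. The distinctive feature is the placement of the CEN6/ARS element, which sits inside the pBluescript-derived polylinker. It is flanked on both sides by multiple cloning site fragments, lies between the T7 and T3 promoters, and interrupts the lacZα/lac promoter region.

While the CEN/ARS is present, the plasmid replicates autonomously as a low-copy centromeric episome, so inserts can be assembled into it by homologous recombination in yeast. According to the stated purpose, the CEN element is then excised, presumably using the flanking polylinker sites. This converts the construct into a non-replicating integrating vector that can only persist by recombining into the genome.

No insert or yeast expression promoter is included, so users supply their own expression cassette. The record does not specify which restriction sites are used for cloning, CEN excision or targeting of integration.
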