Features (pLannotate 1.2.2; 19 found; start..end, strand, type, name):
    113..162     +  misc_feature   bom (fragment): basis of mobility region from pBR322
    170..385     +  promoter       URA3 promoter: S. cerevisiae URA3
    386..1189    +  CDS            URA3: orotidine-5'-phosphate decarboxylase, required for uracil biosynthesis; S. cerevisiae URA3; yeast auxotrophic marker, counterselectable with 5-fluoroorotic acid (5-FOA)
   1268..1319    +  misc_feature   bom (fragment): basis of mobility region from pBR322
   1347..1775    -  rep_origin     f1 ori (sequence partly withheld): f1 bacteriophage origin of replication; arrow indicates direction of (+) strand synthesis
   1779..1934    -  CDS            lacZα (fragment): LacZα fragment of β-galactosidase; lacZ fragment
   1942..1960    +  promoter       T7 promoter: promoter for bacteriophage T7 RNA polymerase
   1969..2061    -  misc_feature   MCS (fragment): pBluescript multiple cloning site
   2083..2586    -  misc_feature   CEN/ARS: S. cerevisiae CEN6 centromere fused to an autonomously replicating sequence
   2605..2628    -  misc_feature   MCS (fragment): pBluescript multiple cloning site
   2641..2659    -  promoter       T3 promoter: promoter for bacteriophage T3 RNA polymerase
   2704..2720    -  protein_bind   lac operator: The lac repressor binds to the lac operator to inhibit transcription in E. coli. This inhibition can be relieved by adding lactose or isopropyl-β-D-thiogalactopyranoside (IPTG). lac repressor encoded by lacI
   2728..2758    -  promoter       lac promoter: promoter for the E. coli lac operon
   2773..2794    -  protein_bind   CAP binding site: CAP binding activates transcription in the presence of cAMP. E. coli catabolite activator protein
   2807..2899    -  CDS            lacI (fragment): lac repressor; lacI; The lac repressor binds to the lac operator to inhibit transcription in E. coli. This inhibition can be relieved by adding lactose or isopropyl-β-D-thiogalactopyranoside (IPTG).
   3082..3670    -  rep_origin     ori: high-copy-number ColE1/pMB1/pBR322/pUC origin of replication
   3841..4701    -  CDS            AmpR: β-lactamase; bla; confers resistance to ampicillin, carbenicillin, and related antibiotics
   4702..4806    -  promoter       AmpR promoter: bla
   4901..11      +  CDS            rop (fragment) (across the origin): Rop protein, which maintains plasmids at low copy number; rop
>Addgene plasmid #122882 | pICE URA3 | addgene full sequence | sequence record 238646 | Addgene NGS Result
AAAACCTCTGACACATGCAGCTCCCGGAGACGGTCACAGCTTGTCTGTAAGCGGATGCCGGGAGCAGACA
AGCCCGTCAGGGCGCGTCAGCGGGTGTTGGCGGGTGTCGGGGCTGGCTTAACTATGCGGCATCAGAGCAG
ATTGTACTGAGAGTGCACCATACCACCTTTTCAATTCATCATTTTTTTTTTATTCTTTTTTTTGATTTCG
GTTTCCTTGAAATTTTTTTGATTCGGTAATCTCCGAACAGAAGGAAGAACGAAGGAAGGAGCACAGACTT
AGATTGGTATATATACGCATATGTAGTGTTGAAGAAACATGAAATTGCCCAGTATTCTTAACCCAACTGC
ACAGAACAAAAACCTGCAGGAAACGAAGATAAATCATGTCGAAAGCTACATATAAGGAACGTGCTGCTAC
TCATCCTAGTCCTGTTGCTGCCAAGCTATTTAATATCATGCACGAAAAGCAAACAAACTTGTGTGCTTCA
TTGGATGTTCGTACCACCAAGGAATTACTGGAGTTAGTTGAAGCATTAGGTCCCAAAATTTGTTTACTAA
AAACACATGTGGATATCTTGACTGATTTTTCCATGGAGGGCACAGTTAAGCCGCTAAAGGCATTATCCGC
CAAGTACAATTTTTTACTCTTCGAAGACAGAAAATTTGCTGACATTGGTAATACAGTCAAATTGCAGTAC
TCTGCGGGTGTATACAGAATAGCAGAATGGGCAGACATTACGAATGCACACGGTGTGGTGGGCCCAGGTA
TTGTTAGCGGTTTGAAGCAGGCGGCAGAAGAAGTAACAAAGGAACCTAGAGGCCTTTTGATGTTAGCAGA
ATTGTCATGCAAGGGCTCCCTATCTACTGGAGAATATACTAAGGGTACTGTTGACATTGCGAAGAGCGAC
AAAGATTTTGTTATCGGCTTTATTGCTCAAAGAGACATGGGTGGAAGAGATGAAGGTTACGATTGGTTGA
TTATGACACCCGGTGTGGGTTTAGATGACAAGGGAGACGCATTGGGTCAACAGTATAGAACCGTGGATGA
TGTGGTCTCTACAGGATCTGACATTATTATTGTTGGAAGAGGACTATTTGCAAAGGGAAGGGATGCTAAG
GTAGAGGGTGAACGTTACAGAAAAGCAGGCTGGGAAGCATATTTGAGAAGATGCGGCCAGCAAAACTAAA
AAACTGTATTATAAGTAAATGCATGTATACTAAACTCACAAATTAGAGCTTCAATTTAATTATATCAGTT
ATTACCCTATGCGGTGTGAAATACCGCACAGATGCGTAAGGAGAAAATACCGCATCAGGAAATTGTAAGC
GTTAATATTTTGTTAAAATTCGCGTTAAATTTTTGTTAAATCAGCTCATTTTTTAACCAATAGGCCGAAA
TCGGCAAAATCCCTTATAAATCAAAAGAATAGACCGAGATAGGGT
[37 nt withheld, positions 1446-1482]
AAAGAACGTGGACTCCAACGTCAAAGG
[49 nt withheld, positions 1510-1558]
T
[91 nt withheld, positions 1560-1650]
G
[124 nt withheld, positions 1652-1775]
CCATTCGCCATTCAGGCTGCGCAACTGTTGGGAAGGGCGATCGGTGCGGGCCTCTTCGCTATTACGCCAG
CTGGCGAAAGGGGGATGTGCTGCAAGGCGATTAAGTTGGGTAACGCCAGGGTTTTCCCAGTCACGACGTT
GTAAAACGACGGCCAGTGAGCGCGCGTAATACGACTCACTATAGGGCGAATTGGGTACCGGGCCCCCCCT
CGAGGTCGACGGTATCGATAAGCTTGATATCGAATTCCTGCAGCCCGGGGGATCCACTAGTTCTAGAGCG
GCCGCCCTCTTAGCGCTTCTTAGGACGGATCGCTTGCCTGTAACTTACACGCGCCTCGTATCTTTTAATG
ATGGAATAATTTGGGAATTTACTCTGTGTTTATTTATTTTTATGTTTTGTATTTGGATTTTAGAAAGTAA
ATAAAGAAGGTAGAAGAGTTACGGAATGAAGAAAAAAAAATAAACAAAGGTTTAAAAAATTTCAACAAAA
AGCGTACTTTACATATATATTTATTAGACAAGAAAAGCAGATTAAATAGATATACATTCGATTAACGATA
AGTAAAATGTAAAATCACAGGATTTTCGTGTGTGGTCTTCTACACAGACAAGATGAAACAATTCGGCATT
AATACCTGAGAGCAGGAAGAGCAAGATAAAAGGTAGTATTTGTTGGCGATCCCCCTAGAGTCTTTTACAT
CTTCGGAAAACAAAAACTATTTTTTCTTTAATTTCTTTTTTTACTTTCTATTTTTAATTTATATATTTAT
ATTAAAAAATTTAAATTATAATTATTTTTATAGCACGTGATGAAAAGGACCCAGGTGGCGCGGCCGCCAC
CGCGGTGGAGCTCCAGCTTTTGTTCCCTTTAGTGAGGGTTAATTGCGCGCTTGGCGTAATCATGGTCATA
GCTGTTTCCTGTGTGAAATTGTTATCCGCTCACAATTCCACACAACATACGAGCCGGAAGCATAAAGTGT
AAAGCCTGGGGTGCCTAATGAGTGAGCTAACTCACATTAATTGCGTTGCGCTCACTGCCCGCTTTCCAGT
CGGGAAACCTGTCGTGCCAGCTGCATTAATGAATCGGCCAACGCGCGGGGAGAGGCGGTTTGCGTATTGG
GCGCTCTTCCGCTTCCTCGCTCACTGACTCGCTGCGCTCGGTCGTTCGGCTGCGGCGAGCGGTATCAGCT
CACTCAAAGGCGGTAATACGGTTATCCACAGAATCAGGGGATAACGCAGGAAAGAACATGTGAGCAAAAG
GCCAGCAAAAGGCCAGGAACCGTAAAAAGGCCGCGTTGCTGGCGTTTTTCCATAGGCTCCGCCCCCCTGA
CGAGCATCACAAAAATCGACGCTCAAGTCAGAGGTGGCGAAACCCGACAGGACTATAAAGATACCAGGCG
TTTCCCCCTGGAAGCTCCCTCGTGCGCTCTCCTGTTCCGACCCTGCCGCTTACCGGATACCTGTCCGCCT
TTCTCCCTTCGGGAAGCGTGGCGCTTTCTCATAGCTCACGCTGTAGGTATCTCAGTTCGGTGTAGGTCGT
TCGCTCCAAGCTGGGCTGTGTGCACGAACCCCCCGTTCAGCCCGACCGCTGCGCCTTATCCGGTAACTAT
CGTCTTGAGTCCAACCCGGTAAGACACGACTTATCGCCACTGGCAGCAGCCACTGGTAACAGGATTAGCA
GAGCGAGGTATGTAGGCGGTGCTACAGAGTTCTTGAAGTGGTGGCCTAACTACGGCTACACTAGAAGAAC
AGTATTTGGTATCTGCGCTCTGCTGAAGCCAGTTACCTTCGGAAAAAGAGTTGGTAGCTCTTGATCCGGC
AAACAAACCACCGCTGGTAGCGGTGGTTTTTTTGTTTGCAAGCAGCAGATTACGCGCAGAAAAAAAGGAT
CTCAAGAAGATCCTTTGATCTTTTCTACGGGGTCTGACGCTCAGTGGAACGAAAACTCACGTTAAGGGAT
TTTGGTCATGAGATTATCAAAAAGGATCTTCACCTAGATCCTTTTAAATTAAAAATGAAGTTTTAAATCA
ATCTAAAGTATATATGAGTAAACTTGGTCTGACAGTTACCAATGCTTAATCAGTGAGGCACCTATCTCAG
CGATCTGTCTATTTCGTTCATCCATAGTTGCCTGACTCCCCGTCGTGTAGATAACTACGATACGGGAGGG
CTTACCATCTGGCCCCAGTGCTGCAATGATACCGCGAGACCCACGCTCACCGGCTCCAGATTTATCAGCA
ATAAACCAGCCAGCCGGAAGGGCCGAGCGCAGAAGTGGTCCTGCAACTTTATCCGCCTCCATCCAGTCTA
TTAATTGTTGCCGGGAAGCTAGAGTAAGTAGTTCGCCAGTTAATAGTTTGCGCAACGTTGTTGCCATTGC
TACAGGCATCGTGGTGTCACGCTCGTCGTTTGGTATGGCTTCATTCAGCTCCGGTTCCCAACGATCAAGG
CGAGTTACATGATCCCCCATGTTGTGCAAAAAAGCGGTTAGCTCCTTCGGTCCTCCGATCGTTGTCAGAA
GTAAGTTGGCCGCAGTGTTATCACTCATGGTTATGGCAGCACTGCATAATTCTCTTACTGTCATGCCATC
CGTAAGATGCTTTTCTGTGACTGGTGAGTACTCAACCAAGTCATTCTGAGAATAGTGTATGCGGCGACCG
AGTTGCTCTTGCCCGGCGTCAATACGGGATAATACCGCGCCACATAGCAGAACTTTAAAAGTGCTCATCA
TTGGAAAACGTTCTTCGGGGCGAAAACTCTCAAGGATCTTACCGCTGTTGAGATCCAGTTCGATGTAACC
CACTCGTGCACCCAACTGATCTTCAGCATCTTTTACTTTCACCAGCGTTTCTGGGTGAGCAAAAACAGGA
AGGCAAAATGCCGCAAAAAAGGGAATAAGGGCGACACGGAAATGTTGAATACTCATACTCTTCCTTTTTC
AATATTATTGAAGCATTTATCAGGGTTATTGTCTCATGAGCGGATACATATTTGAATGTATTTAGAAAAA
TAAACAAATAGGGGTTCCGCGCACATTTCCCCGAAAAGTGCCACCTGACGTCTAAGAAACCATTATTATC
ATGACATTAACCTATAAAAATAGGCGTATCACGAGGCCCTTTCGTCTCGCGCGTTTCGGTGATGACGGTG
